>Addgene plasmid #87127 | LOTUS-V/pcDNA3 | addgene full sequence | sequence record 173296 | Addgene NGS Result
GCTTGACCGACAATTGCATGAAGAATCTGCTTAGGGTTAGGCGTTTTGCGCTGCTTCGCGATGTACGGGC
CAGATATACGCGTTGACATTGATTATTGACTAGTTATTAATAGTAATCAATTACGGGGTCATTAGTTCAT
AGCCCATATATGGAGTTCCGCGTTACATAACTTACGGTAAATGGCCCGCCTGGCTGACCGCCCAACGACC
CCCGCCCATTGACGTCAATAATGACGTATGTTCCCATAGTAACGCCAATAGGGACTTTCCATTGACGTCA
ATGGGTGGAGTATTTACGGTAAACTGCCCACTTGGCAGTACATCAAGTGTATCATATGCCAAGTACGCCC
CCTATTGACGTCAATGACGGTAAATGGCCCGCCTGGCATTATGCCCAGTACATGACCTTATGGGACTTTC
CTACTTGGCAGTACATCTACGTATTAGTCATCGCTATTACCATGGTGATGCGGTTTTGGCAGTACATCAA
TGGGCGTGGATAGCGGTTTGACTCACGGGGATTTCCAAGTCTCCACCCCATTGACGTCAATGGGAGTTTG
TTTTGGCACCAAAATCAACGGGACTTTCCAAAATGTCGTAACAACTCCGCCCCATTGACGCAAATGGGCG
GTAGGCGTGTACGGTGGGAGGTCTATATAAGCAGAGCTCTCTGGCTAACTAGAGAACCCACTGCTTACTG
GCTTATCGAAATTAATACGACTCACTATAGGGAGACCCAAGCTTGCCACCATGGAGGGATTCGACGGTTC
AGATTTTAGTCCTCCAGCTGATTTAGTTGGCGTTGACGGTGCAGTCATGCGGAACGTCGTTGACGTCACG
ATAAATGGTGACGTCACTGCTCCGCCGAAAGCTGCGCCAAGAAAAAGTGAATCGGTAAAGAAAGTTCATT
GGAATGATGTAGACCAAGGACCGAGTGAAAAACCAGAGACAAGACAGGAGGAACGAATAGATATACCCGA
GATTTCAGGTCTATGGTGGGGCGAGAATGAACATGGAGTGGACGATGGGAGAATGGAGATACCTACTACT
GGTGTAGGGGATCCGATGGTCTTCACACTCGAAGATTTCGTTGGGGACTGGCGACAGACAGCCGGCTACA
ACCTGGACCAAGTCCTTGAACAGGGAGGTGTGTCCAGTTTGTTTCAGAATCTCGGGGTGTCCGTAACTCC
GATCCAAAGGATTGTCCTGAGCGGTGAAAATGGGCTGAAGATCGACATCCATGTCATCATCCCGTATGAA
GGTCTGAGCGGCGACCAAATGGGCCAGATCGAAAAAATTTTTAAGGTGGTGTACCCTGTGGATGATCATC
ACTTTAAGGTGATCCTGCACTATGGCACACTGGTAATCGACGGGGTTACGCCGAACATGATCGACTATTT
CGGACGGCCGTATGAAGGCATCGCCGTGTTCGACGGCAAAAAGATCACTGTAACAGGGACCCTGTGGAAC
GGCAACAAAATTATCGACGAGCGCCTGATCAACCCCGACGGCTCCCTGCTGTTCCGAGTAACCATCAACG
GAGTGACCGGCTGGCGGCTGTGCGAACGCATTCTGGCGGAATTCGGCGTGGGCCGCGTCCAGTTTCGTGT
CCGAGCAGTGATTGATCATCTAGGGATGCGAGTCTTTGGAGTCTTCCTAATTTTCTTGGACATCATCCTC
ATGATCATTGATCTCAGTCTTCCAGGAAAAAGTGAATCTTCACAATCCTTTTATGACGGGATGGCTTTGG
CTCTTTCTTGTTATTTCATGCTGGATTTAGGATTAAGGATATTTGCCTACGGGCCCAAGAATTTCTTCAC
CAACCCCTGGGAGGTTGCTGATGGTTTGATTATCGTTGTCACATTCGTCGTCACGATATTTTACACTGTG
TTAGATGAATACGTGCAAGAAACAGGAGCCGATGGTTTGGGGCAGTTGGTTGTGTTGGCCCGTTTGCTGC
GTGTGGTTCGATTAGCAAGAATATTTTATTCCCACCAACAAATGAAGGCTTCAAGCAGAAGAACAATATC
ACTCGAGATGGTGAGCAAGGGCGAGGAGCTGTTCACCGGGGTGGTGCCCATCCTGGTCGAGCTGGACGGC
GACGTAAACGGCCACAAGTTCAGCGTGTCCGGCGAGGGCGAGGGCGATGCCACCTACGGCAAGCTGACCC
TGAAGCTGATCTGCACCACCGGCAAGCTGCCCGTGCCCTGGCCCACCCTCGTGACCACCCTGGGCTACGG
CCTGCAGTGCTTCGCCCGCTACCCCGACCACATGAAGCAGCACGACTTCTTCAAGTCCGCCATGCCCGAA
GGCTACGTCCAGGAGCGCACCATCTTCTTCAAGGACGACGGCAACTACAAGACCCGCGCCGAGGTGAAGT
TCGAGGGCGACACCCTGGTGAACCGCATCGAGCTGAAGGGCATCGACTTCAAGGAGGACGGCAACATCCT
GGGGCACAAGCTGGAGTACAACTACAACAGCCACAACGTCTATATCACCGCCGACAAGCAGAAGAACGGC
ATCAAGGCCAACTTCAAGATCCGCCACAACATCGAGGACGGCGGCGTGCAGCTCGCCGACCACTACCAGC
AGAACACCCCCATCGGCGACGGCCCCGTGCTGCTGCCCGACAACCACTACCTGAGCTACCAGTCCGCCCT
GAGCAAAGACCCCAACGAGAAGCGCGATCACATGGTCCTGCTGGAGTTCGTGACCGCCGCCGGGATCACT
CTCGGCATGGACGAGCTGTACAAGTAAGCGGCCGCTCGAGCATGCATCTAGAGGGCCCTATTCTATAGTG
TCACCTAAATGCTAGAGCTCGCTGATCAGCCTCGACTGTGCCTTCTAGTTGCCAGCCATCTGTTGTTTGC
CCCTCCCCCGTGCCTTCCTTGACCCTGGAAGGTGCCACTCCCACTGTCCTTTCCTAATAAAATGAGGAAA
TTGCATCGCATTGTCTGAGTAGGTGTCATTCTATTCTGGGGGGTGGGGTGGGGCAGGACAGCAAGGGGGA
GGATTGGGAAGACAATAGCAGGCATGCTGGGGATGCGGTGGGCTCTATGGCTTCTGAGGCGGAAAGAACC
AGCTGGGGCTCTAGGGGGTATCCCC
[124 nt withheld, positions 3106-3229]
C
[91 nt withheld, positions 3231-3321]
A
[49 nt withheld, positions 3323-3371]
CCTTTGACGTTGGAGTCCACGTTCTTTAATAGTGGACTCTTGTTCCAAACTGGAACAACACTCAACCCTA
TCTCGGTCTATTCTTTTGATTTATAAGGGATTTTGCCGATTTCGGCCTATTGGTTAAAAAATGAGCTGAT
TTAACAAAAATTTAACGCGAATTAATTCTGTGGAATGTGTGTCAGTTAGGGTGTGGAAAGTCCCCAGGCT
CCCCAGCAGGCAGAAGTATGCAAAGCATGCATCTCAATTAGTCAGCAACCAGGTGTGGAAAGTCCCCAGG
CTCCCCAGCAGGCAGAAGTATGCAAAGCATGCATCTCAATTAGTCAGCAACCATAGTCCCGCCCCTAACT
CCGCCCATCCCGCCCCTAACTCCGCCCAGTTCCGCCCATTCTCCGCCCCATGGCTGACTAATTTTTTTTA
TTTATGCAGAGGCCGAGGCCGCCTCTGCCTCTGAGCTATTCCAGAAGTAGTGAGGAGGCTTTTTTGGAGG
CCTAGGCTTTTGCAAAAAGCTCCCGGGAGCTTGTATATCCATTTTCGGATCTGATCAAGAGACAGGATGA
GGATCGTTTCGCATGATTGAACAAGATGGATTGCACGCAGGTTCTCCGGCCGCTTGGGTGGAGAGGCTAT
TCGGCTATGACTGGGCACAACAGACAATCGGCTGCTCTGATGCCGCCGTGTTCCGGCTGTCAGCGCAGGG
GCGCCCGGTTCTTTTTGTCAAGACCGACCTGTCCGGTGCCCTGAATGAACTGCAGGACGAGGCAGCGCGG
CTATCGTGGCTGGCCACGACGGGCGTTCCTTGCGCAGCTGTGCTCGACGTTGTCACTGAAGCGGGAAGGG
ACTGGCTGCTATTGGGCGAAGTGCCGGGGCAGGATCTCCTGTCATCTCACCTTGCTCCTGCCGAGAAAGT
ATCCATCATGGCTGATGCAATGCGGCGGCTGCATACGCTTGATCCGGCTACCTGCCCATTCGACCACCAA
GCGAAACATCGCATCGAGCGAGCACGTACTCGGATGGAAGCCGGTCTTGTCGATCAGGATGATCTGGACG
AAGAGCATCAGGGGCTCGCGCCAGCCGAACTGTTCGCCAGGCTCAAGGCGCGCATGCCCGACGGCGAGGA
TCTCGTCGTGACCCATGGCGATGCCTGCTTGCCGAATATCATGGTGGAAAATGGCCGCTTTTCTGGATTC
ATCGACTGTGGCCGGCTGGGTGTGGCGGACCGCTATCAGGACATAGCGTTGGCTACCCGTGATATTGCTG
AAGAGCTTGGCGGCGAATGGGCTGACCGCTTCCTCGTGCTTTACGGTATCGCCGCTCCCGATTCGCAGCG
CATCGCCTTCTATCGCCTTCTTGACGAGTTCTTCTGAGCGGGACTCTGGGGTTCGAAATGACCGACCAAG
CGACGCCCAACCTGCCATCACGAGATTTCGATTCCACCGCCGCCTTCTATGAAAGGTTGGGCTTCGGAAT
CGTTTTCCGGGACGCCGGCTGGATGATCCTCCAGCGCGGGGATCTCATGCTGGAGTTCTTCGCCCACCCC
AACTTGTTTATTGCAGCTTATAATGGTTACAAATAAAGCAATAGCATCACAAATTTCACAAATAAAGCAT
TTTTTTCACTGCATTCTAGTTGTGGTTTGTCCAAACTCATCAATGTATCTTATCATGTCTGTATACCGTC
GACCTCTAGCTAGAGCTTGGCGTAATCATGGTCATAGCTGTTTCCTGTGTGAAATTGTTATCCGCTCACA
ATTCCACACAACATACGAGCCGGAAGCATAAAGTGTAAAGCCTGGGGTGCCTAATGAGTGAGCTAACTCA
CATTAATTGCGTTGCGCTCACTGCCCGCTTTCCAGTCGGGAAACCTGTCGTGCCAGCTGCATTAATGAAT
CGGCCAACGCGCGGGGAGAGGCGGTTTGCGTATTGGGCGCTCTTCCGCTTCCTCGCTCACTGACTCGCTG
CGCTCGGTCGTTCGGCTGCGGCGAGCGGTATCAGCTCACTCAAAGGCGGTAATACGGTTATCCACAGAAT
CAGGGGATAACGCAGGAAAGAACATGTGAGCAAAAGGCCAGCAAAAGGCCAGGAACCGTAAAAAGGCCGC
GTTGCTGGCGTTTTTCCATAGGCTCCGCCCCCCTGACGAGCATCACAAAAATCGACGCTCAAGTCAGAGG
TGGCGAAACCCGACAGGACTATAAAGATACCAGGCGTTTCCCCCTGGAAGCTCCCTCGTGCGCTCTCCTG
TTCCGACCCTGCCGCTTACCGGATACCTGTCCGCCTTTCTCCCTTCGGGAAGCGTGGCGCTTTCTCATAG
CTCACGCTGTAGGTATCTCAGTTCGGTGTAGGTCGTTCGCTCCAAGCTGGGCTGTGTGCACGAACCCCCC
GTTCAGCCCGACCGCTGCGCCTTATCCGGTAACTATCGTCTTGAGTCCAACCCGGTAAGACACGACTTAT
CGCCACTGGCAGCAGCCACTGGTAACAGGATTAGCAGAGCGAGGTATGTAGGCGGTGCTACAGAGTTCTT
GAAGTGGTGGCCTAACTACGGCTACACTAGAAGAACAGTATTTGGTATCTGCGCTCTGCTGAAGCCAGTT
ACCTTCGGAAAAAGAGTTGGTAGCTCTTGATCCGGCAAACAAACCACCGCTGGTAGCGGTGGTTTTTTTG
TTTGCAAGCAGCAGATTACGCGCAGAAAAAAAGGATCTCAAGAAGATCCTTTGATCTTTTCTACGGGGTC
TGACGCTCAGTGGAACGAAAACTCACGTTAAGGGATTTTGGTCATGAGATTATCAAAAAGGATCTTCACC
TAGATCCTTTTAAATTAAAAATGAAGTTTTAAATCAATCTAAAGTATATATGAGTAAACTTGGTCTGACA
GTTACCAATGCTTAATCAGTGAGGCACCTATCTCAGCGATCTGTCTATTTCGTTCATCCATAGTTGCCTG
ACTCCCCGTCGTGTAGATAACTACGATACGGGAGGGCTTACCATCTGGCCCCAGTGCTGCAATGATACCG
CGAGACCCACGCTCACCGGCTCCAGATTTATCAGCAATAAACCAGCCAGCCGGAAGGGCCGAGCGCAGAA
GTGGTCCTGCAACTTTATCCGCCTCCATCCAGTCTATTAATTGTTGCCGGGAAGCTAGAGTAAGTAGTTC
GCCAGTTAATAGTTTGCGCAACGTTGTTGCCATTGCTACAGGCATCGTGGTGTCACGCTCGTCGTTTGGT
ATGGCTTCATTCAGCTCCGGTTCCCAACGATCAAGGCGAGTTACATGATCCCCCATGTTGTGCAAAAAAG
CGGTTAGCTCCTTCGGTCCTCCGATCGTTGTCAGAAGTAAGTTGGCCGCAGTGTTATCACTCATGGTTAT
GGCAGCACTGCATAATTCTCTTACTGTCATGCCATCCGTAAGATGCTTTTCTGTGACTGGTGAGTACTCA
ACCAAGTCATTCTGAGAATAGTGTATGCGGCGACCGAGTTGCTCTTGCCCGGCGTCAATACGGGATAATA
CCGCGCCACATAGCAGAACTTTAAAAGTGCTCATCATTGGAAAACGTTCTTCGGGGCGAAAACTCTCAAG
GATCTTACCGCTGTTGAGATCCAGTTCGATGTAACCCACTCGTGCACCCAACTGATCTTCAGCATCTTTT
ACTTTCACCAGCGTTTCTGGGTGAGCAAAAACAGGAAGGCAAAATGCCGCAAAAAAGGGAATAAGGGCGA
CACGGAAATGTTGAATACTCATACTCTTCCTTTTTCAATATTATTGAAGCATTTATCAGGGTTATTGTCT
CATGAGCGGATACATATTTGAATGTATTTAGAAAAATAAACAAATAGGGGTTCCGCGCACATTTCCCCGA
AAAGTGCCACCTGACGTCGACGGATCGGGAGATCTCCCGATCCCCTATGGTGCACTCTCAGTACAATCTG
CTCTGATGCCGCATAGTTAAGCCAGTATCTGCTCCCTGCTTGTGTGTTGGAGGTCGCTGAGTAGTGCGCG
AGCAAAATTTAAGCTACAACAAGGCAAG
Features (pLannotate 1.2.2; 22 found; start..end, strand, type, name):
     85..464     +  enhancer       CMV enhancer: human cytomegalovirus immediate early enhancer
    465..668     +  promoter       CMV promoter: human cytomegalovirus (CMV) immediate early promoter
    664..697     +  LTR            5' LTR (truncated) (fragment): truncated 5' long terminal repeat (LTR) from HIV-1
    713..731     +  promoter       T7 promoter: promoter for bacteriophage T7 RNA polymerase
   1066..1578    +  CDS            Nluc: NanoLuc® luciferase human codon-optimized
   2038..2757    +  CDS            Venus: yellow fluorescent protein (YFP) with fast and efficient maturation (Nagai et al., 2002) mammalian codon-optimized
   2792..2810    -  promoter       SP6 promoter: promoter for bacteriophage SP6 RNA polymerase
   2836..3060    +  polyA_signal   bGH poly(A) signal: bovine growth hormone polyadenylation signal
   3064..3085    +  promoter       SV40 promoter (fragment): SV40 enhancer and early promoter
   3106..3534    +  rep_origin     f1 ori (sequence partly withheld): f1 bacteriophage origin of replication; arrow indicates direction of (+) strand synthesis
   3548..3877    +  promoter       SV40 promoter: SV40 enhancer and early promoter
   3944..4735    +  CDS            neo: KKA2_KLEPN - Also known as kan, nptII. Experimental evidence at protein level: Swiss-Prot protein existence level 1. Resistance to kanamycin, neomycin, paromomycin, ribostamycin, butirosin and gentamicin B. From Klebsiella pneumoniae.
   4759..4917    +  CDS            ble (fragment): BLE_KLEPN - Experimental evidence at protein level: Swiss-Prot protein existence level 1. Binding protein with a strong affinity to the bleomycin family of antibiotics. Binds to CL990; an antimitotic-antibiotic compound. From Klebsiella pneumoniae.
   4912..5033    +  polyA_signal   SV40 poly(A) signal: SV40 polyadenylation signal
   5106..5122    -  protein_bind   lac operator: The lac repressor binds to the lac operator to inhibit transcription in E. coli. This inhibition can be relieved by adding lactose or isopropyl-β-D-thiogalactopyranoside (IPTG). lac repressor encoded by lacI
   5130..5160    -  promoter       lac promoter: promoter for the E. coli lac operon
   5175..5196    -  protein_bind   CAP binding site: CAP binding activates transcription in the presence of cAMP. E. coli catabolite activator protein
   5209..5301    -  CDS            lacI (fragment): lac repressor; lacI; The lac repressor binds to the lac operator to inhibit transcription in E. coli. This inhibition can be relieved by adding lactose or isopropyl-β-D-thiogalactopyranoside (IPTG).
   5484..6072    -  rep_origin     ori: high-copy-number ColE1/pMB1/pBR322/pUC origin of replication
   6243..7103    -  CDS            AmpR: β-lactamase; bla; confers resistance to ampicillin, carbenicillin, and related antibiotics
   7104..7208    -  promoter       AmpR promoter: bla
   7267..7319    -  misc_feature   bom (fragment): basis of mobility region from pBR322
