[The description below was written by a language model from this plasmid's Addgene catalogue record, the feature table of its GenBank file and pLannotate feature annotations shown in this document.]
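Description:
LOTUS-V/pcDNA3 is a mammalian expression plasmid built on the Invitrogen pcDNA3 backbone that encodes LOTUS-V, a synthetic, genetically encoded voltage indicator described as bioluminescent and ratiometric. The full sequenced plasmid is about 7.4 kb. It is propagated in E. coli as a high-copy plasmid through a ColE1/pUC-type origin with ampicillin selection (AmpR, β-lactamase), and it also carries an f1 origin. For mammalian cells, an SV40 early promoter drives the neomycin phosphotransferase gene followed by an SV40 poly(A) signal, allowing G418 selection of stable transfectants.

The roughly 2 kb LOTUS-V insert sits between the HindIII and NotI sites, downstream of the CMV immediate-early enhancer/promoter and upstream of the bovine growth hormone polyadenylation signal. T7 and SP6 promoters flank the cloning region, as is standard for pcDNA3. Within the insert, the annotation identifies a human codon-optimized NanoLuc luciferase and, at the 3′ end, the yellow fluorescent protein Venus. About 300 bp ahead of NanoLuc and about 460 bp between NanoLuc and Venus are unannotated; these presumably contribute the voltage-responsive portion of the sensor, but the record does not say what they encode. Pairing a luciferase with a fluorescent protein is the usual layout for a resonance-energy-transfer readout, in which the ratio of the two emissions is measured, consistent with the "ratiometric" description, and no excitation light is needed. The accompanying GenBank record covers only the 2,007 bp insert, not the whole plasmid. A few small annotated fragments (HIV-1 LTR, ble, lacI) look like partial matches to backbone sequence rather than functional parts. The construct is meant for membrane voltage imaging in transfected mammalian cells.
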