Addgene plasmid #87127: LOTUS-V/pcDNA3
Purpose: Bioluminescent and ratiometric voltage indicator
Depositing lab: Takeharu Nagai. Publication: Genetically encoded bioluminescent voltage indicator for multi-purpose use in wide range of bioimaging. Inagaki S, Tsutsui H, Suzuki K, Agetsuma M, Arai Y, Jinno Y, Bai G, Daniels MJ, Okamura Y, Matsuda T, Nagai T. Sci Rep. 2017 Feb 13;7:42398. doi: 10.1038/srep42398. PubMed 28205521.
Backbone
  Vector backbone: pcDNA3
  Backbone manufacturer: Invitrogen
  Vector type: Mammalian Expression
  Selectable markers: Neomycin (select with G418)
Growth in bacteria
  Bacterial resistance: Ampicillin, 100 μg/mL
  Growth temperature: 37°C
  Growth strain: DH5alpha
  Copy number: High Copy
Gene/Insert
  Gene/Insert name: LOTUS-V (alt name: LOTUS-V)
  Species: Synthetic
  Insert size (bp): 2007
  GenBank ID: LC061443
  Promoter: CMV
  Cloning method: Restriction Enzyme; 5′ cloning site HindIII (not destroyed); 3′ cloning site NotI (not destroyed)
  Sequencing primers: 5′ AATACGACTCACTATA; 3′ TAGAAGGCACAGTCGAGG
Terms and licenses: Academic/Nonprofit Terms; Industry Terms: Not Available to Industry
How to cite: LOTUS-V/pcDNA3 was a gift from Takeharu Nagai (Addgene plasmid # 87127 ; http://n2t.net/addgene:87127 ; RRID:Addgene_87127)
