LOCUS       Exported 2007 bp ds-DNA linear SYN 09-JUN-2021
DEFINITION  Bioluminescent and ratiometric voltage indicator.
ACCESSION   .
VERSION     .
KEYWORDS    LOTUS-V/pcDNA3
SOURCE      synthetic DNA construct
  ORGANISM  synthetic DNA construct
REFERENCE   1 (bases 1 to 2007)
  AUTHORS   Inagaki S, Tsutsui H, Suzuki K, Agetsuma M, Arai Y, Jinno Y, Bai G,
            Daniels MJ, Okamura Y, Matsuda T, Nagai T
  TITLE     Genetically encoded bioluminescent voltage indicator for
            multi-purpose use in wide range of bioimaging.
  JOURNAL   Sci Rep. 2017 Feb 13;7:42398. doi: 10.1038/srep42398.
  PUBMED    28205521
REFERENCE   2 (bases 1 to 2007)
  AUTHORS   .
  TITLE     Direct Submission
  JOURNAL   Exported Jun 9, 2021 from SnapGene Server 1.1.58
            http://www.snapgene.com
FEATURES             Location/Qualifiers
     source          1..2007
                     /organism="synthetic DNA construct"
                     /mol_type="other DNA"
     CDS             316..828
                     /codon_start=1
                     /product="NanoLuc(R) luciferase"
                     /label=Nluc
                     /note="human codon-optimized"
                     /translation="MVFTLEDFVGDWRQTAGYNLDQVLEQGGVSSLFQNLGVSVTPIQR
                     IVLSGENGLKIDIHVIIPYEGLSGDQMGQIEKIFKVVYPVDDHHFKVILHYGTLVIDGV
                     TPNMIDYFGRPYEGIAVFDGKKITVTGTLWNGNKIIDERLINPDGSLLFRVTINGVTGW
                     RLCERILA"
     CDS             1288..2007
                     /codon_start=1
                     /product="yellow fluorescent protein (YFP) with fast and
                     efficient maturation (Nagai et al., 2002)"
                     /label=Venus
                     /note="mammalian codon-optimized"
                     /translation="MVSKGEELFTGVVPILVELDGDVNGHKFSVSGEGEGDATYGKLTL
                     KLICTTGKLPVPWPTLVTTLGYGLQCFARYPDHMKQHDFFKSAMPEGYVQERTIFFKDD
                     GNYKTRAEVKFEGDTLVNRIELKGIDFKEDGNILGHKLEYNYNSHNVYITADKQKNGIK
                     ANFKIRHNIEDGGVQLADHYQQNTPIGDGPVLLPDNHYLSYQSALSKDPNEKRDHMVLL
                     EFVTAAGITLGMDELYK"
     primer_bind     complement(1333..1354)
                     /label=EGFP-N
                     /note="EGFP, reverse primer"
     primer_bind     complement(1594..1613)
                     /label=EXFP-R
                     /note="For distinguishing EGFP variants, reverse primer"
     primer_bind     1941..1962
                     /label=EGFP-C
                     /note="EGFP, forward primer"
ORIGIN
        1 atggagggat tcgacggttc agattttagt cctccagctg atttagttgg cgttgacggt
       61 gcagtcatgc ggaacgtcgt tgacgtcacg ataaatggtg acgtcactgc tccgccgaaa
      121 gctgcgccaa gaaaaagtga atcggtaaag aaagttcatt ggaatgatgt agaccaagga
      181 ccgagtgaaa aaccagagac aagacaggag gaacgaatag atatacccga gatttcaggt
      241 ctatggtggg gcgagaatga acatggagtg gacgatggga gaatggagat acctactact
      301 ggtgtagggg atcccatggt cttcacactc gaagatttcg ttggggactg gcgacagaca
      361 gccggctaca acctggacca agtccttgaa cagggaggtg tgtccagttt gtttcagaat
      421 ctcggggtgt ccgtaactcc gatccaaagg attgtcctga gcggtgaaaa tgggctgaag
      481 atcgacatcc atgtcatcat cccgtatgaa ggtctgagcg gcgaccaaat gggccagatc
      541 gaaaaaattt ttaaggtggt gtaccctgtg gatgatcatc actttaaggt gatcctgcac
      601 tatggcacac tggtaatcga cggggttacg ccgaacatga tcgactattt cggacggccg
      661 tatgaaggca tcgccgtgtt cgacggcaaa aagatcactg taacagggac cctgtggaac
      721 ggcaacaaaa ttatcgacga gcgcctgatc aaccccgacg gctccctgct gttccgagta
      781 accatcaacg gagtgaccgg ctggcggctg tgcgaacgca ttctggcgga attcggcgtg
      841 ggccgcgtcc agtttcgtgt ccgagcagtg attgatcatc tagggatgcg agtctttgga
      901 gtcttcctaa ttttcttgga catcatcctc atgatcattg atctcagtct tccaggaaaa
      961 agtgaatctt cacaatcctt ttatgacggg atggctttgg ctctttcttg ttatttcatg
     1021 ctggatttag gattaaggat atttgcctac gggcccaaga atttcttcac caacccctgg
     1081 gaggttgctg atggtttgat tatcgttgtc acattcgtcg tcacgatatt ttacactgtg
     1141 ttagatgaat acgtgcaaga aacaggagcc gatggtttgg ggcagttggt tgtgttggcc
     1201 cgtttgctgc gtgtggttcg attagcaaga atattttatt cccatcaaca aatgaaggct
     1261 tcaagcagaa gaacaatatc actcgagatg gtgagcaagg gcgaggagct gttcaccggg
     1321 gtggtgccca tcctggtcga gctggacggc gacgtaaacg gccacaagtt cagcgtgtcc
     1381 ggcgagggcg agggcgatgc cacctacggc aagctgaccc tgaagctgat ctgcaccacc
     1441 ggcaagctgc ccgtgccctg gcccaccctc gtgaccaccc tgggctacgg cctgcagtgc
     1501 ttcgcccgct accccgacca catgaagcag cacgacttct tcaagtccgc catgcccgaa
     1561 ggctacgtcc aggagcgcac catcttcttc aaggacgacg gcaactacaa gacccgcgcc
     1621 gaggtgaagt tcgagggcga caccctggtg aaccgcatcg agctgaaggg catcgacttc
     1681 aaggaggacg gcaacatcct ggggcacaag ctggagtaca actacaacag ccacaacgtc
     1741 tatatcaccg ccgacaagca gaagaacggc atcaaggcca acttcaagat ccgccacaac
     1801 atcgaggacg gcggcgtgca gctcgccgac cactaccagc agaacacccc catcggcgac
     1861 ggccccgtgc tgctgcccga caaccactac ctgagctacc agtccgccct gagcaaagac
     1921 cccaacgaga agcgcgatca catggtcctg ctggagttcg tgaccgccgc cgggatcact
     1981 ctcggcatgg acgagctgta caagtaa
//
